Addgene plasmid #74015: FUp95bGW (B6)
Purpose: lentiviral expression of shRNA resistant Psd95-beta-EGFP fusion
Depositing lab: Robert Malenka & Oliver Schluter & Weifeng Xu. Depositing organization: Stanford University. Publication: Alternative N-terminal domains of PSD-95 and SAP97 govern activity-dependent regulation of synaptic AMPA receptor function. Schluter OM, Xu W, Malenka RC. Neuron. 2006 Jul 6;51(1):99-111. 10.1016/j.neuron.2006.05.016 PubMed 16815335.
Backbone
  Vector backbone: FUGW
  Backbone manufacturer: David Baltimore (Addgene plasmid # 14883)
  Backbone size w/o insert (bp): 9941
  Vector type: Mammalian Expression, Lentiviral
Growth in bacteria
  Bacterial resistance: Ampicillin, 100 μg/mL
  Growth temperature: 37°C
  Growth strain: NEB Stable
  Copy number: High Copy
Gene/Insert
  Gene/Insert name: Psd95 beta isoform
  Species: R. norvegicus (rat)
  Mutation: shRNA resistant Psd95
  Promoter: hUbC
  Tag / fusion protein: EGFP (C terminal on insert)
  Cloning method: Unknown
  Sequencing primers: 5′ hUBCpro-F
Terms and licenses: Academic/Nonprofit Terms; Industry Terms: Not Available to Industry
Depositor comments: Map: FUGW (w/o PacI)-HinDIII-SalI-XbaI-(p95b)-KpnI-SacII-PspOMI-SmaI-BamHI-(GFP)-BglII-BsrBI-EcoRV-HinDIII-ClaI Psd95 shRNA targeting sequence GGACATCCAGGCACACAAG was changed to GGATATTCAAGCGCATAAG to make it resistant to the shRNA sequence.
How to cite: FUp95bGW (B6) was a gift from Robert Malenka & Oliver Schluter & Weifeng Xu (Addgene plasmid # 74015 ; http://n2t.net/addgene:74015 ; RRID:Addgene_74015)
