[The description below was written by a language model from this plasmid's Addgene catalogue record.]
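Description:
FUp95bGW (B6) is a lentiviral transfer plasmid built on the FUGW backbone (about 9.9 kb without the insert) and designed for expression in mammalian cells after packaging into lentiviral particles. It is propagated in bacteria as a high-copy plasmid under ampicillin selection. A recombination-deficient strain is recommended, which is common for lentiviral vectors because their repeated LTR sequences can rearrange. No feature table accompanies the record, so individual backbone elements such as the LTRs, packaging signal or any post-transcriptional elements are not itemised here, and no mammalian selection marker is listed.

The payload is the beta isoform of rat PSD-95, a postsynaptic scaffolding protein, expressed from the human ubiquitin C (hUbC) promoter and fused at its C terminus to EGFP. The fusion lets transduced cells be identified and the protein's localisation be followed by fluorescence. The coding sequence carries base substitutions within the site targeted by a PSD-95 shRNA, so the transcript escapes knockdown. The depositor's map notes place the PSD-95 beta insert upstream of GFP, separated by a short run of restriction sites, in a FUGW derivative lacking the PacI site. The cloning method is not recorded.

The stated purpose is lentiviral expression of an shRNA-resistant PSD-95-beta-EGFP fusion. Such a construct suits molecular replacement or rescue experiments, in which endogenous PSD-95 is silenced by shRNA and a defined isoform is supplied in its place. This matches the associated study of how alternative N-terminal domains of PSD-95 and SAP97 govern activity-dependent regulation of synaptic AMPA receptor function.
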