>Addgene plasmid #74015 | FUp95bGW (B6) | addgene partial sequence | sequence record 140851 | FUGW-Fwd 5'-ATTACAGGGACAGCAGAGATCC-3'
ATCTGGCCTCCGCGCCGGGTTTTGGCGCCTCCCGCGGGCGCCCCCCTCCTCACGGCGAGCGCTGCCACGT
CAGACGAAGGGCGCAGCGAGCGTCCTGATCCTTCCGCCCGGACGCTCAGGACAGCGGCCCGCTGCTCATA
AGACTCGGCCTTAGAACCCCAGTATCAGCAGAAGGACATTTTAGGACGGGACTTGGGTGACTCTAGGGCA
CTGGTTTTCTTTCCAGAGAGCGGAACAGGCGAGGAAAAGTAGTCCCTTCTCGGCGATTCTGCGGAGGGAT
CTCCGTGGGGCGGTGAACGCCGATGATTATATAAGGACGCGCCGGGTGTGGCACAGCTAGTTCCGTCGCA
GCCGGGATTTGGGTCGCGGTTCTTGTTTGTGGATCGCTGTGATCGTCACTTGGTGAGTAGCGGGCTGCTG
GGCTGGCCGGGGCTTTCGTGGCCGCCGGGCCGCTCGGTGGGACGGAAGCGTGTGGAGAGACCGCCAAGGG
CTGTAGTCTGGGTCCGCGAGCAAGGTTGCCCTGAACTGGGGGTTGGGGGGAGCGCAGCAAAATGGCGGCT
GTTCCCGAGTCTTGAATGGAAGACGCTTGTGAGGCGGGCTGTGAGGTCGTTGAAACAAGGTGGGGGGCAT
GGTGGGCGGCAAGAACCCAAGGTCTTGAGGCCTTCGCTAATGCGGGAAAGCTCTTATTC
