>Addgene plasmid #74015 | FUp95bGW (B6) | addgene partial sequence | sequence record 140929 | EGFP-N 5'-CGTCGCCGTCCAGCTCGACCAG-3'
CTTGCTCACCATGGTGGCGATGGATCCCGGGCCCGCGGTACCGAGTCTCTCTCGGGCTGGGACCCAGATG
TAGGGGCCTGAGAGGTCTTCAATGACACGTTTCACTTTGTGATAGATCTCTTCAAAGCTGTCGCCCTCTA
CGATGGCTGAGAAGCACTCTGTGAACTCCTGCTCCAGCTTCGTGGCTCTGTCGAAGGCTTTCCGGGCTTG
CTCCTCTGTGATCCGCTTATTGATCTCTAGCACATTCTCCAGGGAGCGGGGACGGATGAAGATGGCGATG
GGGTGCAGGTGGGCCGCCTGCAGCCGCCGCACGGCATTGGCCGAGACATCGAGGATGCAGTGCTTCCCCT
GCTCTGCTACCTCTCGCACAGACTGGACGCTGGTCCCATAGAGGTGGCTGTTGTACTGGCCAGCCTCAAT
GAACTTATGCGCTTGAATATCCTTCTCCATTTTCTCCCGGGAGGAGACAAAGTGGTAATCCCGGCCGTCT
ATCTCATATTCCCGCTTAGGACGTGTCGTATGAGGGACACAGGATCCAAACTTGTCGGGGAACTCGGAGA
GAAGATCATCGTTGGCACGGTCTTTGGTGGGTCCAAGGATGATGATGGGACGAGCATAGTGCACTTCCAT
CTGGGTCACCGTCTCATAGCTCAGAACCGAGTCTTCTCGACCCTGTGATCCAGAGCTGGAGCCCCAGTCC
TTGGCCTTTAACCTTGACCACTCTCGTCGCTCGACCCGCCGTTTGCTGGGAATGAAGCCAATGTCGTCGG
TCTCACTGTCGGAGTGGACCCGCCGTGCTTGCCACCACTCTTCGTCACCAGCGTCAATGACATGAAGCAC
ATCC
