>Addgene plasmid #74015 | FUp95bGW (B6) | addgene partial sequence | sequence record 141040 | hUBCpro-F 5'-TGAAGCTCCGGTTTTGAACT-3'
AATGTAATCATTTGGGTCAATATGTAATTTTCAGTGTTAGACTAGTAAATTGTCCGCTAAATTCTGGCCG
TTTTTGGCTTTTTTGTTAGACGAAGCTTGGGCTGCAGGTCGACTCTAGACCACCATGTCCCAGAGACCAA
GAGCTCCCAGGTCAGCCCTCTGGCTCCTGGCCCCGCCACTATTGCGGTGGGCACCTCCCCTCCTCACAGT
GCTGCACAGTGACCTCTTCCAGGCCTTGCTGGACATCCTGGACTATTATGAGGCTTGCATCTTAGAGAGT
CAGAAATACCGCTACCAAGATGAAGACACGCCCCCTCTGGAACACAGCCCGGCCCACCTCCCCAACCAGG
CCAATTCTCCCCCTGTGATTGTCAACACGGACACCCTAGAAGCCCCAGGATATGAGTTGCAGGTGAATGG
AACAGAGGGGGAGATGGAGTATGAGGAGATCACATTGGAAAGGGGTAACTCAGGTCTGGGCTTCAGCATC
GCAGGTGGCACTGACAACCCGCACATCGGTGACGACCCGTCCATTTTTATCACCAAGATCATTCCTGGTG
GGGCTGCAGCCCAGGATGGCCGCCTCAGGGTCAATGACAGCATCCTGTTTGTAAATGAAGTGGATGTTCG
GGAGGTGACCCATTCAGCTGCGGTGGAGGCCCTCAAAGAGGCAGGTTCCATCGTTCGCCTCTATGTCATG
CGCCGGAAACCCCCAGCCGAAAAGGTCATGGAGATCAAACTCATCAAAGGGCCTAAAGGACTTGGCTTCA
GCATTGCGGGGGGCGTTGGGAACCAGCACATCCCTGGAGATAACAGCATCTATGTAACGAAGATCATCGA
AGGAGGTGCTGCC
